Addgene plasmid #136766: pISH-NQO1
Purpose: Template to synthesize riboprobes for in situ hybridization (ISH) for Nqo1
Depositing lab: Peter Mombaerts. Depositing organization: Max Planck Research Unit for Neurogenetics. Publication: The Zonal Organization of Odorant Receptor Gene Choice in the Main Olfactory Epithelium of the Mouse. Zapiec B, Mombaerts P. Cell Rep. 2020 Mar 24;30(12):4220-4234.e5. doi: 10.1016/j.celrep.2020.02.110. PubMed 32209480.
Backbone
  Vector backbone: pGEM-T-Easy
  Vector type: in situ probe
Growth in bacteria
  Bacterial resistance: Ampicillin, 100 μg/mL
  Growth temperature: 37°C
  Growth strain: DH5alpha
  Copy number: High Copy
Gene/Insert
  Gene/Insert name: Nqo1
  Species: M. musculus (mouse)
  Mutation: ISH Probe insert, V184A- Please see depositor comments below.
  Entrez Gene: Nqo1 (a.k.a. AV001255, Dia4, Dtd, Nmo-1, Nmo1, Nmor1, Ox-1, Ox1, Qr1)
  Cloning method: Unknown
Terms and licenses: Academic/Nonprofit Terms; Industry Terms: Not Available to Industry
Depositor comments: ISH probe for mouse gene: NQO1 Depositor confirms V184A mutation in NQO1 does not affect plasmid function.
How to cite: pISH-NQO1 was a gift from Peter Mombaerts (Addgene plasmid # 136766 ; http://n2t.net/addgene:136766 ; RRID:Addgene_136766)
