[The description below was written by a language model from this plasmid's Addgene catalogue record and pLannotate feature annotations shown in this document.]
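Description:
pISH-NQO1 is a riboprobe template plasmid built on the pGEM-T-Easy cloning backbone, intended for in vitro synthesis of RNA probes that detect mouse Nqo1 transcripts by in situ hybridization. It is a small bacterial plasmid of about 4.1 kb. It is maintained at high copy in E. coli through a ColE1/pUC-type origin and selected with ampicillin via the β-lactamase (AmpR) gene and its own promoter. The backbone also carries an f1 phage origin, which allows single-stranded DNA production. Remnants of the lac promoter/operator and lacZα region are present as well, and these normally support blue/white screening of inserts in this vector family. A few very short annotations (RSF ori, lacI, bom and a hornet peptide fragment) look like partial software matches to backbone or polylinker sequence rather than functional parts.

The payload is a Mus musculus Nqo1 cDNA segment encoding NAD(P)H quinone dehydrogenase 1, annotated on the forward strand and sitting in the multiple cloning site between opposing bacteriophage promoters. The SP6 promoter lies upstream and points into the insert in the coding direction, so SP6 transcription should yield sense-strand RNA. The T7 promoter lies downstream on the opposite strand, so it should yield the antisense RNA that hybridizes to endogenous mRNA. There is no eukaryotic promoter, and the plasmid is not designed for protein expression. The insert carries a V184A substitution, which the depositor states does not affect the plasmid's function as a probe template. The cloning method is not recorded. The associated work concerns zonal organization of odorant receptor gene expression in the mouse main olfactory epithelium.
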