Features (pLannotate 1.2.2; 15 found; start..end, strand, type, name):
      1..69      +  rep_origin     RSF ori (fragment): Plasmids containing the RSF 1030 origin of replication can be propagated in E. coli cells that contain additional plasmids with compatible origins.
     71..163     +  CDS            lacI (fragment): lac repressor; lacI; The lac repressor binds to the lac operator to inhibit transcription in E. coli. This inhibition can be relieved by adding lactose or isopropyl-β-D-thiogalactopyranoside (IPTG).
    176..197     +  protein_bind   CAP binding site: CAP binding activates transcription in the presence of cAMP. E. coli catabolite activator protein
    212..242     +  promoter       lac promoter: promoter for the E. coli lac operon
    250..266     +  protein_bind   lac operator: The lac repressor binds to the lac operator to inhibit transcription in E. coli. This inhibition can be relieved by adding lactose or isopropyl-β-D-thiogalactopyranoside (IPTG). lac repressor encoded by lacI
    308..326     +  promoter       SP6 promoter: promoter for bacteriophage SP6 RNA polymerase
    338..400     +  CDS            VESPI_VESMG (fragment): Experimental evidence at protein level: Swiss-Prot protein existence level 1. Shows contractile activity on isolated ileum smooth muscle. From Vespa magnifica (Hornet).
    565..1386    +  CDS            Nqo1: NQO1_MOUSE - Also known as Dia4, Nmo1, Nmor1. Experimental evidence at protein level: Swiss-Prot protein existence level 1. The enzyme apparently serves as a quinone reductase in connection with conjugation reactions of hydroquinons involved in detoxification pathways as well as in biosynthetic processes such as the vitamin K-dependent gamma-carboxylation of glutamate residues in prothrombin synthesis. From Mus musculus (Mouse).
   1517..1535    -  promoter       T7 promoter: promoter for bacteriophage T7 RNA polymerase
   1538..1695    +  CDS            lacZα (fragment): LacZα fragment of β-galactosidase; lacZ fragment
   1699..2127    +  rep_origin     f1 ori (sequence partly withheld): f1 bacteriophage origin of replication; arrow indicates direction of (+) strand synthesis
   2155..2205    -  misc_feature   bom (fragment): basis of mobility region from pBR322
   2232..2336    +  promoter       AmpR promoter: bla
   2337..3197    +  CDS            AmpR: β-lactamase; bla; confers resistance to ampicillin, carbenicillin, and related antibiotics
   3368..3956    +  rep_origin     ori: high-copy-number ColE1/pMB1/pBR322/pUC origin of replication
>Addgene plasmid #136766 | pISH-NQO1 | addgene full sequence | sequence record 273488 | Addgene NGS Result
AGTGAGCTGATACCGCTCGCCGCAGCCGAACGACCGAGCGCAGCGAGTCAGTGAGCGAGGAAGCGGAAGA
GCGCCCAATACGCAAACCGCCTCTCCCCGCGCGTTGGCCGATTCATTAATGCAGCTGGCACGACAGGTTT
CCCGACTGGAAAGCGGGCAGTGAGCGCAACGCAATTAATGTGAGTTAGCTCACTCATTAGGCACCCCAGG
CTTTACACTTTATGCTTCCGGCTCGTATGTTGTGTGGAATTGTGAGCGGATAACAATTTCACACAGGAAA
CAGCTATGACCATGATTACGCCAAGCTATTTAGGTGACACTATAGAATACTCAAGCTATGCATCCAACGC
GTTGGGAGCTCTCCCATATGGTCGACCTGCAGGCGGCCGCGAATTCACTAGTGATTAAGCCTTCGCTCAG
CCCATACCCCAAGGCTCAGCTCTTACTAGCCTAGCCTGTAGCCAGCCCTAAGGATCTCTCCGAAGAGCTT
TAGGGTCGTCTTGGCAACCAGCTGCTCAGCCAATCAGCGTTCGGTATTACGATCCTCCCTCAACATCTGG
AGCCATGGCGGCGAGAAGAGCCCTGATTGTACTGGCCCATTCAGAGAAGACATCATTCAACTACGCCATG
AAGGAGGCTGCTGTAGAGGCTCTGAAGAAGAGAGGATGGGAGGTACTCGAATCTGACCTCTATGCTATGA
ACTTCAACCCCATCATTTCCAGAAATGACATCACAGGTGAGCTGAAGGACTCGAAGAACTTTCAGTATCC
TTCCGAGTCATCTCTAGCATATAAGGAAGGACGCCTGAGCCCAGATATTGTGGCCGAACACAAGAAGCTG
GAAGCTGCAGACCTGGTGATATTTCAGTTCCCATTGCAGTGGTTTGGGGTGCCAGCCATTCTGAAAGGCT
GGTTTGAGAGAGTGCTCGTAGCAGGATTTGCCTACACATATGCTGCCATGTACGACAACGGTCCTTTCCA
GAATAAGAAGACCTTGCTTTCTATCACCACTGGGGGTAGCGGCTCCATGTACTCTCTTCAGGGTGTCCAC
GGGGACATGAACGTCATTCTCTGGCCGATTCAGAGTGGCATCCTGCGTTTCTGTGGCTTCCAGGCCTTAG
AACCTCAACTGGTTTACAGCATTGGCCACACTCCACCAGATGCCCGCATGCAGATCCTGGAAGGATGGAA
GAAACGTCTGGAAACCGTCTGGGAGGAGACCCCACTCTATTTTGCTCCAAGCAGCCTGTTTGACCTAAAC
TTTCAGGCAGGATTCTTAATGAAAAAGGAAGTTCAAGAGGAGCAGAAGAAGAACAAGTTTGGCCTCTCTG
TGGGCCATCACCTGGGCAAGTCCATTCCAGCTGACAACCAGATCAAAGCTAGAAAATAAGGATTTTTTTC
CTAACATATAGTTAGACGCAGCTTTCTTTTTCCCCAGCTTGTCTGACTTGCTTGCTTAATCGAATTCCCG
CGGCCGCCATGGCGGCCGGGAGCATGCGACGTCGGGCCCAATTCGCCCTATAGTGAGTCGTATTACAATT
CACTGGCCGTCGTTTTACAACGTCGTGACTGGGAAAACCCTGGCGTTACCCAACTTAATCGCCTTGCAGC
ACATCCCCCTTTCGCCAGCTGGCGTAATAGCGAAGAGGCCCGCACCGATCGCCCTTCCCAACAGTTGCGC
AGCCTGAATGGCGAATGG
[124 nt withheld, positions 1699-1822]
C
[91 nt withheld, positions 1824-1914]
A
[49 nt withheld, positions 1916-1964]
CCTTTGACGTTGGAGTCCACGTTCTTT
[37 nt withheld, positions 1992-2028]
ACCCTATCTCGGTCTATTCTTTTGATTTATAAGGGATTTTGCCGATTTCGGCCTATTGGTTAAAAAATGA
GCTGATTTAACAAAAATTTAACGCGAATTTTAACAAAATATTAACGCTTACAATTTCCTGATGCGGTATT
TTCTCCTTACGCATCTGTGCGGTATTTCACACCGCATCAGGTGGCACTTTTCGGGGAAATGTGCGCGGAA
CCCCTATTTGTTTATTTTTCTAAATACATTCAAATATGTATCCGCTCATGAGACAATAACCCTGATAAAT
GCTTCAATAATATTGAAAAAGGAAGAGTATGAGTATTCAACATTTCCGTGTCGCCCTTATTCCCTTTTTT
GCGGCATTTTGCCTTCCTGTTTTTGCTCACCCAGAAACGCTGGTGAAAGTAAAAGATGCTGAAGATCAGT
TGGGTGCACGAGTGGGTTACATCGAACTGGATCTCAACAGCGGTAAGATCCTTGAGAGTTTTCGCCCCGA
AGAACGTTTTCCAATGATGAGCACTTTTAAAGTTCTGCTATGTGGCGCGGTATTATCCCGTATTGACGCC
GGGCAAGAGCAACTCGGTCGCCGCATACACTATTCTCAGAATGACTTGGTTGAGTACTCACCAGTCACAG
AAAAGCATCTTACGGATGGCATGACAGTAAGAGAATTATGCAGTGCTGCCATAACCATGAGTGATAACAC
TGCGGCCAACTTACTTCTGACAACGATCGGAGGACCGAAGGAGCTAACCGCTTTTTTGCACAACATGGGG
GATCATGTAACTCGCCTTGATCGTTGGGAACCGGAGCTGAATGAAGCCATACCAAACGACGAGCGTGACA
CCACGATGCCTGTAGCAATGGCAACAACGTTGCGCAAACTATTAACTGGCGAACTACTTACTCTAGCTTC
CCGGCAACAATTAATAGACTGGATGGAGGCGGATAAAGTTGCAGGACCACTTCTGCGCTCGGCCCTTCCG
GCTGGCTGGTTTATTGCTGATAAATCTGGAGCCGGTGAGCGTGGGTCTCGCGGTATCATTGCAGCACTGG
GGCCAGATGGTAAGCCCTCCCGTATCGTAGTTATCTACACGACGGGGAGTCAGGCAACTATGGATGAACG
AAATAGACAGATCGCTGAGATAGGTGCCTCACTGATTAAGCATTGGTAACTGTCAGACCAAGTTTACTCA
TATATACTTTAGATTGATTTAAAACTTCATTTTTAATTTAAAAGGATCTAGGTGAAGATCCTTTTTGATA
ATCTCATGACCAAAATCCCTTAACGTGAGTTTTCGTTCCACTGAGCGTCAGACCCCGTAGAAAAGATCAA
AGGATCTTCTTGAGATCCTTTTTTTCTGCGCGTAATCTGCTGCTTGCAAACAAAAAAACCACCGCTACCA
GCGGTGGTTTGTTTGCCGGATCAAGAGCTACCAACTCTTTTTCCGAAGGTAACTGGCTTCAGCAGAGCGC
AGATACCAAATACTGTTCTTCTAGTGTAGCCGTAGTTAGGCCACCACTTCAAGAACTCTGTAGCACCGCC
TACATACCTCGCTCTGCTAATCCTGTTACCAGTGGCTGCTGCCAGTGGCGATAAGTCGTGTCTTACCGGG
TTGGACTCAAGACGATAGTTACCGGATAAGGCGCAGCGGTCGGGCTGAACGGGGGGTTCGTGCACACAGC
CCAGCTTGGAGCGAACGACCTACACCGAACTGAGATACCTACAGCGTGAGCTATGAGAAAGCGCCACGCT
TCCCGAAGGGAGAAAGGCGGACAGGTATCCGGTAAGCGGCAGGGTCGGAACAGGAGAGCGCACGAGGGAG
CTTCCAGGGGGAAACGCCTGGTATCTTTATAGTCCTGTCGGGTTTCGCCACCTCTGACTTGAGCGTCGAT
TTTTGTGATGCTCGTCAGGGGGGCGGAGCCTATGGAAAAACGCCAGCAACGCGGCCTTTTTACGGTTCCT
GGCCTTTTGCTGGCCTTTTGCTCACATGTTCTTTCCTGCGTTATCCCCTGATTCTGTGGATAACCGTATT
ACCGCCTTTG
